Addgene plasmid #135431: pJS032
Purpose: Yeast integrating plasmid to express PYL1-VP64
Depositing lab: Jesse Zalatan. Depositing organization: University of Washington. Publication: CRISPR-Cas-Mediated Chemical Control of Transcriptional Dynamics in Yeast. Cunningham-Bryant D, Sun J, Fernandez B, Zalatan JG. Chembiochem. 2019 Jun 14;20(12):1519-1523. doi: 10.1002/cbic.201800823. Epub 2019 Apr 26. PubMed 30710419.
Backbone
  Vector backbone: pJW609
  Total vector size (bp): 9809
  Vector type: Yeast Expression
  Selectable markers: KanMX (G418)
Growth in bacteria
  Bacterial resistance: Ampicillin, 100 μg/mL
  Growth temperature: 37°C
  Growth strain: DH5alpha
  Copy number: High Copy
Gene/Insert
  Gene/Insert name: PYL1-VP64
  Insert size (bp): 768
  Promoter: pAdh
  Cloning method: Gibson Cloning
  Sequencing primers: 5′ TTTCCTCGTCATTGTTCTCG; 3′ AATATCGCACTCACGTAAACACTTAATC
Terms and licenses: Academic/Nonprofit Terms; Industry Terms: Not Available to Industry
How to cite: pJS032 was a gift from Jesse Zalatan (Addgene plasmid # 135431 ; http://n2t.net/addgene:135431 ; RRID:Addgene_135431)
