[The description below was written by a language model from this plasmid's Addgene catalogue record and pLannotate feature annotations shown in this document.]
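Description:
pJS032 is a 9.8 kb yeast integrating expression plasmid built on the pJW609 backbone and designed to place a PYL1-VP64 fusion gene into the Saccharomyces cerevisiae genome. It has no yeast replication origin in the annotated features, consistent with its integrating design. Yeast transformants are selected with the kanMX cassette, which confers G418 resistance. In E. coli the plasmid is maintained at high copy through a ColE1/pUC-type origin with ampicillin resistance (AmpR). The backbone also carries pBluescript-style remnants: an f1 origin, T7 and T3 promoters, lac promoter/operator elements and a lacZα fragment. Short fragments of URA3 and its promoter are present but appear to be leftovers rather than a functional marker. Several stretches matching S. cerevisiae open reading frames flank the expression cassette and kanMX. These probably serve as homology regions for chromosomal targeting, although the record does not name the integration locus.

The payload is a 768 bp insert, assembled by Gibson cloning and driven by the yeast ADH1 promoter. It encodes the Arabidopsis thaliana abscisic acid (ABA) receptor PYL1 fused to VP64, a tetrameric repeat of the herpes simplex virus VP16 minimal activation domain. The automated annotation detects only part of each, a PYL1 fragment and a short VP64 match. No terminator is annotated. ABA-bound PYL1 binds group-A PP2C phosphatases, so this type of fusion can act as one half of a chemically induced dimerization pair that recruits a transcriptional activator when ABA is added. The associated publication concerns CRISPR-Cas-mediated chemical control of transcriptional dynamics in yeast. This fits use of the construct as the inducibly recruited activator component, though the partner constructs are not described in this record.
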