Features (pLannotate 1.2.2; 26 found; start..end, strand, type, name):
      2..55      -  CDS            YO85A_YEAST (fragment): Protein uncertain: Swiss-Prot protein existence level 5. From Saccharomyces cerevisiae (strain ATCC 204508 / S288c) (Baker's yeast).
    631..1027    +  promoter       ADH1 promoter: S. cerevisiae ADH1; promoter for alcohol dehydrogenase 1
   1082..1612    +  CDS            PYL1 (fragment): PYL1_ARATH - Also known as RCAR12. Experimental evidence at protein level: Swiss-Prot protein existence level 1. Receptor for abscisic acid (ABA) required for ABA-mediated responses such as stomatal closure and germination inhibition. Inhibits the activity of group-A protein phosphatases type 2C (PP2Cs) when activated by ABA (PubMed:19407143, PubMed:19855379, PubMed:19893533, PubMed:19898420, PubMed:23844015, PubMed:21658606). Can be activated by both (-)-ABA and (+)-ABA (PubMed:23844015). From Arabidopsis thaliana (Mouse-ear cress).
   1773..1798    +  CDS            VP64 (fragment): tetrameric repeat of the minimal activation domain of herpes simplex virus VP16 (Beerli et al., 1998)
   1817..1840    -  misc_feature   MCS (fragment): pBluescript multiple cloning site
   2500..3429    -  CDS            YNO4_YEAST (fragment): Experimental evidence at protein level: Swiss-Prot protein existence level 1. From Saccharomyces cerevisiae (strain ATCC 204508 / S288c) (Baker's yeast).
   3457..3475    -  promoter       T7 promoter: promoter for bacteriophage T7 RNA polymerase
   3478..3635    +  CDS            lacZα (fragment): LacZα fragment of β-galactosidase; lacZ fragment
   3639..4067    +  rep_origin     f1 ori (sequence partly withheld): f1 bacteriophage origin of replication; arrow indicates direction of (+) strand synthesis
   4095..4146    -  misc_feature   bom (fragment): basis of mobility region from pBR322
   4202..4294    -  CDS            URA3 (fragment): PYRF_YEAST - Experimental evidence at protein level: Swiss-Prot protein existence level 1. From Saccharomyces cerevisiae (strain ATCC 204508 / S288c) (Baker's yeast).
   4294..4426    -  promoter       URA3 promoter (fragment): S. cerevisiae URA3
   4434..4483    -  misc_feature   bom (fragment): basis of mobility region from pBR322
   4585..4620    -  CDS            rop (fragment): Rop protein, which maintains plasmids at low copy number; rop
   4732..4836    +  promoter       AmpR promoter: bla
   4837..5697    +  CDS            AmpR: β-lactamase; bla; confers resistance to ampicillin, carbenicillin, and related antibiotics
   5868..6456    +  rep_origin     ori: high-copy-number ColE1/pMB1/pBR322/pUC origin of replication
   6639..6731    +  CDS            lacI (fragment): lac repressor; lacI; The lac repressor binds to the lac operator to inhibit transcription in E. coli. This inhibition can be relieved by adding lactose or isopropyl-β-D-thiogalactopyranoside (IPTG).
   6744..6765    +  protein_bind   CAP binding site: CAP binding activates transcription in the presence of cAMP. E. coli catabolite activator protein
   6780..6810    +  promoter       lac promoter: promoter for the E. coli lac operon
   6818..6834    +  protein_bind   lac operator: The lac repressor binds to the lac operator to inhibit transcription in E. coli. This inhibition can be relieved by adding lactose or isopropyl-β-D-thiogalactopyranoside (IPTG). lac repressor encoded by lacI
   6879..6897    +  promoter       T3 promoter: promoter for bacteriophage T3 RNA polymerase
   6934..7083    -  CDS            YN146_YEAST (fragment): Experimental evidence at protein level: Swiss-Prot protein existence level 1. From Saccharomyces cerevisiae (strain ATCC 204508 / S288c) (Baker's yeast).
   7218..7517    +  CDS            YNO6_YEAST: Experimental evidence at protein level: Swiss-Prot protein existence level 1. From Saccharomyces cerevisiae (strain ATCC 204508 / S288c) (Baker's yeast).
   7939..9295    +  gene           kanMX: yeast selectable marker conferring kanamycin resistance (Wach et al., 1994)
   9429..9767    +  CDS            YO085_YEAST: Protein predicted: Swiss-Prot protein existence level 4. From Saccharomyces cerevisiae (strain ATCC 204508 / S288c) (Baker's yeast).
>Addgene plasmid #135431 | pJS032 | addgene full sequence | sequence record 306313 | Addgene NGS Result
TTTGCCGGTGGTGCGAACAATAGAGCGACCATGACCTTGAAGGTGAGACGCGCATAACCGCTAGAGTACT
TTGAAGAGGAAACAGCAATAGGGTTGCTACCAGTATAAATAGACAGGTACATACAACACTGGAAATGGTT
GTCTGTTTGAGTACGCTTTCAATTCATTTGGGTGTGCACTTTATTATGTTACAATATGGAAGGGAACTTT
ACACTTCTCCTATGCACATATATTAATTAAAGTCCAATGCTAGTAGAGAAGGGGGGTAACACCCCTCCGC
GCTCTTTTCCGATTTTTTTCTAAACCGTGGAATATTTCGGATATCCTTTTGTTGTTTCCGGGTGTACAAT
ATGGACTTCCTCTTTTCTGGCAACCAAACCCATACATCGGGATTCCTATAATACCTTCGTTGGTCTCCCT
AACATGTAGGTGGCGGAGGGGAGATATACAATAGAACAGATACCAGACAGGACATAATGGGCTAAACAAG
ACTACACCAATTACACTGCCTCATTGATGGTGGTACATAACGAACTAATACTGTAGCCCTAGACTTGATA
GCCATCATCATATCGAAGTTTCACTACCCTTTTTCCATTTGCCATCTATTGAAGTAATAATAGGCGCATG
CAACTTCTTTTCTTTTTTTTTCTTTTCTCTCTCCCCCGTTGTTGTCTCACCATATCCGCAATGACAAAAA
AATGATGGAAGACACTAAAGGAAAAAATTAACGACAAAGACAGCACCAACAGATGTCGTTGTTCCAGAGC
TGATGAGGGGTATCTCGAAGCACACGAAACTTTTTCCTTCCTTCATTCACGCACACTACTCTCTAATGAG
CAACGGTATACGGCCTTCCTTCCAGTTACTTGAATTTGAAATAAAAAAAAGTTTGCTGTCTTGCTATCAA
GTATAAATAGACCTGCAATTATTAATCTTTTGTTTCCTCGTCATTGTTCTCGTTCCCTTTCTTCCTTGTT
TCTTTTTCTGCACAATATTTCAAGCTATACCAAGCATACAATCAACTATCTCATATACAATGCCCAAAAA
GAAAAGAAAAGTGATGGGTGGGGGCGCGCCAACTCAAGACGAATTCACCCAACTCTCCCAATCAATCGCC
GAGTTCCACACGTACCAACTCGGTAACGGCCGTTGCTCATCTCTCCTAGCTCAGCGAATCCACGCGCCGC
CGGAAACAGTATGGTCCGTGGTGAGACGTTTCGATAGGCCACAGATTTACAAACACTTCATCAAAAGCTG
TAACGTGAGTGAAGATTTCGAGATGCGAGTGGGATGCACGCGCGACGTGAACGTGATAAGTGGATTACCG
GCGAATACGTCTCGAGAGAGATTAGATCTGTTGGACGATGATCGGAGAGTGACTGGGTTTAGTATAACCG
GTGGTGAACATAGGCTGAGGAATTATAAATCGGTTACGACGGTTCATAGATTTGAGAAAGAAGAAGAAGA
AGAAAGGATCTGGACCGTTGTTTTGGAATCTTATGTTGTTGATGTACCGGAAGGTAATTCGGAGGAAGAT
ACGAGATTGTTTGCTGATACGGTTATTAGATTGAATCTTCAGAAACTTGCTTCGATCACTGAAGCTATGA
ACGAATTCTCAAGCGCTGCAGGTACTAGTGGACGAGCCGATGCTCTCGACGATTTTGACCTCGATATGCT
GGGATCCGACGCTCTCGATGACTTCGACCTTGACATGCTGGGGAGTGACGCTCTGGACGACTTCGATCTC
GACATGCTGGGCTCCGACGCCCTGGATGACTTCGATCTGGACATGCTCATCAACTAAGGATCCTAGGCGG
CCGCCACCGCGGTGGAGCTCTAAGCAAATAGCTAAATTATATACGAATTAATATTATGATTAAGTGTTTA
CGTGAGTGCGATATTTTTATTACTATCTTATACAGTTGTATATACTCTATAAAATGAGTTGTCTATTAAT
TAACGCGATGAATGCTTTCTGGGTTTACCTCTCCAACAACTCTAGTTTACTTCTCAATACATTCAATTGT
ATTTGATTTGTCAATACTTCATCATTAATCAATTCTATAGTTTTGTTTTTCTCGTTTATTTCCAAATTTA
ATGCATCAATTTTATTATTCAATTTGTCGTTGATTTTGGTTAATGATTTTATGGTTTGATCTCTGGCATT
GATTGTTTGTGTTAGTTTTTCATTATTGATAATTAAATTATTTAAGTTAGTTATCAACTCGGTGTTTTCA
AGTTTCAAGTTTTCAATTTCTTTAGAGTTTATTAGATTTGTCAAAGTTTCTGAATTGCTTGATTGGTCCT
GTAGAAGAGTATTTGTTGTTGTGGATAATTGATTCAATTTTTGAGACAATTGCTGGAAGGCGTTGAAATA
TCTAGCATCAATCTCATGGTTTTTTTCCCGAGAGTCTCGTAGATTCAATTGTTTTAATATATCTTGGGAC
CACTCTTGATTTGAACTCATGGAAATTAAACTGGGTGTTGTGTTGTGGTGTAATGATTGTACCCCCTTTG
CTTATAATTGTGTGGCCATTTCACGTGCATCAAGTCCGTACTATCTTCACCACTATAAACTCTTATAGGT
GGATTATTCGTTTCGAATGCTGGTGGCAGTGCCGGTTTGAAAATAATCTTACCTACCCATGGGTGGTCTT
CCGTTAACGGTTTGATGCATCTTAATGAGTCTTTGATATATCTTTTCCTTGAAACTAGTTGTGTCGCCGG
TGCCCACTTCGAATCGTTACTGGATTGATTCTTATTTCCACATTTTAGTGACAATTTCTTTGGAAAATCA
TGATTTAAACAACCAGTCACGGAAAAGCTTTTCGTACTGAATATTGTACCGTACTCAACGTCCGCATTCT
CATAGCGAGATTCTCTTTCATCCAAATATACCAATCTATTGATGTCATCATCCTCAACATATCCATCTTC
ATCATCCTCTTCGTAATTAGCATCGTCTTCGTCTTCGTCATCATCTTCATCTCCATTTACATCTTCATTG
CCACGGTTTAACTTTTCTTCACGATTCGTACGCTCAGCAGAATTCGAAATAGTTGACCTTCCTGTTCCCT
CGTATACCGGTTCAAAATTATTAATTTTCAACACTGACCGATCACAGCGCAAAGGATCTATAGGGTTGGA
ATTCGATCTACTTCTGAAGTTTTCATGGATGGATGTTTGTGCCGTTAAAACAGAATGTGCTGTGGGAGAA
AAAGTGGAAGATAGAACAGAAGTATTGGTATTAGTAGTACTACCATTGTCATCGATTTCTTCTTGAACAC
TATTCAGTTCCTTCGATCTCATTTTTTGTCCAATGTCCATATTAGAGTTTTTTCTCGAACTGGAGTCTGT
TTTAAAGAAATTTCTTAGTTTTGATGTAAATAAGCCACAAAAATCAGTTTGAGAACTCTCCCCTGCCAGC
TAGCGTTTAAACGGCCACGCTGGCCCCCTATAGTGAGTCGTATTACAATTCACTGGCCGTCGTTTTACAA
CGTCGTGACTGGGAAAACCCTGGCGTTACCCAACTTAATCGCCTTGCAGCACATCCCCCTTTCGCCAGCT
GGCGTAATAGCGAAGAGGCCCGCACCGATCGCCCTTCCCAACAGTTGCGCAGCCTGAATGGCGAATGG
[124 nt withheld, positions 3639-3762]
C
[91 nt withheld, positions 3764-3854]
A
[49 nt withheld, positions 3856-3904]
CCTTTGACGTTGGAGTCCACGTTCTTT
[37 nt withheld, positions 3932-3968]
ACCCTATCTCGGTCTATTCTTTTGATTTATAAGGGATTTTGCCGATTTCGGCCTATTGGTTAAAAAATGA
GCTGATTTAACAAAAATTTAACGCGAATTTTAACAAAATATTAACGCTTACAATTTCCTGATGCGGTATT
TTCTCCTTACGCATCTGTGCGGTATTTCACACCGCATAGGGTAATAACTGATATAATTAAATTGAAGCTC
TAATTTGTGAGTTTAGTATTAGGATCTCTACCCTTGGCGAAAAGTCCTCTGCCAACAATGATGATATCTG
ATCCACCACTTACAACTTCGTCGACGGTTCTGTACTGCTGACCCAATATGCGTATATATACCAATCTAAG
TCTGTGCTCCTTCCTTCGTTCTTCCTTCTGTTCGGAGATTACCGAATCAAAAAAATTTCAAGGAAACCGA
AATCAAAAAAAAGAATAAAAAAAAAATGATGAATTGAAAAGGTGGTATGGTGCACTCTCAGTACAATCTG
CTCTGATGCCGCATAGTTAAGCCAGCCCCGACACCCGCCAACACCCGCTGACGCGCCCTGACGGGCTTGT
CTGCTCCCGGCATCCGCTTACAGACAAGCTGTGACCGTCTCCGGGAGCTGCATGTGTCAGAGGTTTTCAC
CGTCATCACCGAAACGCGCGAGACGAAAGGGCCTCGTGATACGCCTATTTTTATAGGTTAATGTCATGAT
AATAATGGTTTCTTAGACGTCGGCGCGCCGAGGACGTCAGGTGGCACTTTTCGGGGAAATGTGCGCGGAA
CCCCTATTTGTTTATTTTTCTAAATACATTCAAATATGTATCCGCTCATGAGACAATAACCCTGATAAAT
GCTTCAATAATATTGAAAAAGGAAGAGTATGAGTATTCAACATTTCCGTGTCGCCCTTATTCCCTTTTTT
GCGGCATTTTGCCTTCCTGTTTTTGCTCACCCAGAAACGCTGGTGAAAGTAAAAGATGCTGAAGATCAGT
TGGGTGCACGAGTGGGTTACATCGAACTGGATCTCAACAGCGGTAAGATCCTTGAGAGTTTTCGCCCCGA
AGAACGTTTTCCAATGATGAGCACTTTTAAAGTTCTGCTATGTGGCGCGGTATTATCCCGTATTGACGCC
GGGCAAGAGCAACTCGGTCGCCGCATACACTATTCTCAGAATGACTTGGTTGAGTACTCACCAGTCACAG
AAAAGCATCTTACGGATGGCATGACAGTAAGAGAATTATGCAGTGCTGCCATAACCATGAGTGATAACAC
TGCGGCCAACTTACTTCTGACAACGATCGGAGGACCGAAGGAGCTAACCGCTTTTTTGCACAACATGGGG
GATCATGTAACTCGCCTTGATCGTTGGGAACCGGAGCTGAATGAAGCCATACCAAACGACGAGCGTGACA
CCACGATGCCTGTAGCAATGGCAACAACGTTGCGCAAACTATTAACTGGCGAACTACTTACTCTAGCTTC
CCGGCAACAATTAATAGACTGGATGGAGGCGGATAAAGTTGCAGGACCACTTCTGCGCTCGGCCCTTCCG
GCTGGCTGGTTTATTGCTGATAAATCTGGAGCCGGTGAGCGTGGGTCTCGCGGTATCATTGCAGCACTGG
GGCCAGATGGTAAGCCCTCCCGTATCGTAGTTATCTACACGACGGGGAGTCAGGCAACTATGGATGAACG
AAATAGACAGATCGCTGAGATAGGTGCCTCACTGATTAAGCATTGGTAACTGTCAGACCAAGTTTACTCA
TATATACTTTAGATTGATTTAAAACTTCATTTTTAATTTAAAAGGATCTAGGTGAAGATCCTTTTTGATA
ATCTCATGACCAAAATCCCTTAACGTGAGTTTTCGTTCCACTGAGCGTCAGACCCCGTAGAAAAGATCAA
AGGATCTTCTTGAGATCCTTTTTTTCTGCGCGTAATCTGCTGCTTGCAAACAAAAAAACCACCGCTACCA
GCGGTGGTTTGTTTGCCGGATCAAGAGCTACCAACTCTTTTTCCGAAGGTAACTGGCTTCAGCAGAGCGC
AGATACCAAATACTGTTCTTCTAGTGTAGCCGTAGTTAGGCCACCACTTCAAGAACTCTGTAGCACCGCC
TACATACCTCGCTCTGCTAATCCTGTTACCAGTGGCTGCTGCCAGTGGCGATAAGTCGTGTCTTACCGGG
TTGGACTCAAGACGATAGTTACCGGATAAGGCGCAGCGGTCGGGCTGAACGGGGGGTTCGTGCACACAGC
CCAGCTTGGAGCGAACGACCTACACCGAACTGAGATACCTACAGCGTGAGCTATGAGAAAGCGCCACGCT
TCCCGAAGGGAGAAAGGCGGACAGGTATCCGGTAAGCGGCAGGGTCGGAACAGGAGAGCGCACGAGGGAG
CTTCCAGGGGGAAACGCCTGGTATCTTTATAGTCCTGTCGGGTTTCGCCACCTCTGACTTGAGCGTCGAT
TTTTGTGATGCTCGTCAGGGGGGCGGAGCCTATGGAAAAACGCCAGCAACGCGGCCTTTTTACGGTTCCT
GGCCTTTTGCTGGCCTTTTGCTCACATGTTCTTTCCTGCGTTATCCCCTGATTCTGTGGATAACCGTATT
ACCGCCTTTGAGTGAGCTGATACCGCTCGCCGCAGCCGAACGACCGAGCGCAGCGAGTCAGTGAGCGAGG
AAGCGGAAGAGCGCCCAATACGCAAACCGCCTCTCCCCGCGCGTTGGCCGATTCATTAATGCAGCTGGCA
CGACAGGTTTCCCGACTGGAAAGCGGGCAGTGAGCGCAACGCAATTAATGTGAGTTAGCTCACTCATTAG
GCACCCCAGGCTTTACACTTTATGCTTCCGGCTCGTATGTTGTGTGGAATTGTGAGCGGATAACAATTTC
ACACAGGAAACAGCTATGACCATGATTACGCCAAGCTCGGAATTAACCCTCACTAAAGGGAACAAAAGCT
GGGCCGGCCATTTAAATGTTTAAACCAAAATCAAATCACGGTATGGCATTTCTTTACATATTCTCAATAC
CTGACTGACATAGTATGCGCTACATAGTTTTGTCCTATTTTTTTTACACCGCGATTTGAAGTCTAAAGCC
AGAGAATGAGGAAAAACGAAACAAACTGAGATCATTTGTATAAGGGGAGTCACTGTACAGCTGCCAATAC
CAATTTTCCTTCTGTCAAATCAAAAAAGTATCCGCATACACATACACCCCTCCCTCTACAATCTTAATTA
TTTACTGATTCCTTTCGTATTTGTCCAGTATGAGCAATACTAAGCATACCACTTCTCATCACATGGAACT
CAAAAGGATCATTATCCTTACACTTTTATTCATACTCATAATGTTGATATTTCGAAACTCAGTGTCCTTC
AAAATGACATTTCAAGAACTACTGCCACGATTTTACAAAAAGAATTCAAACTCAGTTAGTAATAATAACA
GGCCCTCATCTATTTTCTCGGAAAACTTGGTGGATTTTGATGATGTTAACATGGTCGATAAGACCAGACT
GTTTATTTTTTTATTTTTCAGTTTCATCATTACTATACCGTTTATGGTATAAATTAGAAAAGTTAAAGCA
GCATGTTTTCATTTGAAACAAATACTAATGCAATAATAGGTACACCATCTACTACATAATTAATTGATAG
TTTCCTTTTCCGTTAAGTGCATGCATAGGACGCCCATAATTTTTTAAGTTAAAAAAGCATGTATTTACCT
ATTCGGGAAATTTACATGACATGGATGCCATAAGGAACGAAAATGAAACATGCATGTCAGAGGAAAAAGA
ACAAAGCGAGAGGAAAAAGCTGTTGCATTACCACGTAATTTTGTATATAAATATCTGATAAATAACCATT
TTATTTCCATCCACTTCTTCTGTCGTTCATCCGTTCATTGACATCACTAGAGACACCAGCGAGCTATCAT
CTGCCAGATCTGTTTAGCTTGCCTTGTCCCCGCCGGGTCACCCGGCCAGCGACATGGAGGCCCAGAATAC
CCTCCTTGACAGTCTTGACGTGCGCAGCTCAGGGGCATGATGTGACTGTCGCCCGTACATTTAGCCCATA
CATCCCCATGTATAATCATTTGCATCCATACATTTTGATGGCCGCACGGCGCGAAGCAAAAATTACGGCT
CCTCGCTGCAGACCTGCGAGCAGGGAAACGCTCCCCTCACAGACGCGTTGAATTGTCCCCACGCCGCGCC
CCTGTAGAGAAATATAAAAGGTTAGGATTTGCCACTGAGGTTCTTCTTTCATATACTTCCTTTTAAAATC
TTGCTAGGATACAGTTCTCACATCACATCCGAACATAAACAACCATGGGTAAGGAAAAGACTCACGTTTC
GAGGCCGCGATTAAATTCCAACATGGATGCTGATTTATATGGGTATAAATGGGCTCGCGATAATGTCGGG
CAATCAGGTGCGACAATCTATCGATTGTATGGGAAGCCCGATGCGCCAGAGTTGTTTCTGAAACATGGCA
AAGGTAGCGTTGCCAATGATGTTACAGATGAGATGGTCAGACTAAACTGGCTGACGGAATTTATGCCTCT
TCCGACCATCAAGCATTTTATCCGTACTCCTGATGATGCATGGTTACTCACCACTGCGATCCCCGGCAAA
ACAGCATTCCAGGTATTAGAAGAATATCCTGATTCAGGTGAAAATATTGTTGATGCGCTGGCAGTGTTCC
TGCGCCGGTTGCATTCGATTCCTGTTTGTAATTGTCCTTTTAACAGCGATCGCGTATTTCGTCTCGCTCA
GGCGCAATCACGAATGAATAACGGTTTGGTTGATGCGAGTGATTTTGATGACGAGCGTAATGGCTGGCCT
GTTGAACAAGTCTGGAAAGAAATGCATAAGCTTTTGCCATTCTCACCGGATTCAGTCGTCACTCATGGTG
ATTTCTCACTTGATAACCTTATTTTTGACGAGGGGAAATTAATAGGTTGTATTGATGTTGGACGAGTCGG
AATCGCAGACCGATACCAGGATCTTGCCATCCTATGGAACTGCCTCGGTGAGTTTTCTCCTTCATTACAG
AAACGGCTTTTTCAAAAATATGGTATTGATAATCCTGATATGAATAAATTGCAGTTTCATTTGATGCTCG
ATGAGTTTTTCTAATCAGTACTGACAATAAAAAGATTCTTGTTTTCAAGAACTTGTCATTTGTATAGTTT
TTTTATATTGTAGTTGTTCTATTTTAATCAAATGTTAGCGTGATTTATATTTTTTTTCGCCTCGACATCA
TCTGCCCAGATGCGAAGTTAAGTGCGCAGAAAGTAATATCATGCGTCAATCGTATGTGAATGCTGGTCGC
TATACTGCTGTCGATTCGATACTAACGCCGCCATCCAGTGTCGAAAACGGTACCGGGCCCTAAAACAAGA
AGAGGGTTGACTACATCACGATGAGGGGGATCGAAGAAATGATGGTAAATGAAATAGGAAATCAAGGAGC
ATGAAGGCAAAAGACAAATATAAGGGTCGAACGAAAAATAAAGTGAAAAGTGTTGATATGATGTATTTGG
CTTTGCGGCGCCGAAAAAACGAGTTTACGCAATTGCACAATCATGCTGACTCTGTGGCGGACCCGCGCTC
TTGCCGGCCCGGCGATAACGCTGGGCGTGAGGCTGTGCCCGGCGGAGTTTTTTGCGCCTGCATTTTCCAA
GGTTTACCCTGCGCTAAGGGGCGAGATTGGAGAAGCAATAAGAATGCCGGTTGGGGTTGCGATGATGACG
ACCACGACAACTGGTGTCATTATTTAAGTTGCCGAAAGAACCTGAGTGCATTTGCAACATGAGTATACTA
GAAGAATGAGCCAAGACTTGCGAGACGCGAG
